>Addgene plasmid #188921 | pBS-SKII-3XHA-fCLIP-NAT | addgene full sequence | sequence record 371304 | Addgene Partial NGS Result
CTAAATTGTAAGCGTTAATATTTTGTTAAAATTCGCGTTAAATTTTTGTTAAATCAGCTCATTTTTTAAC
CAATAGGCCGAAATCGGCAAAATCCCTTATAAATCAAAAGAATAGACCGAGATAGGGT
[37 nt withheld, positions 129-165]
AAAGAACGTGGACTCCAACGTCAAAGG
[49 nt withheld, positions 193-241]
T
[91 nt withheld, positions 243-333]
G
[124 nt withheld, positions 335-458]
CCCATTCGCCATTCAGGCTGCGCAACTGTTGGGAAGGGCGATCGGTGCGGGCCTCTTCGCTATTACGCCA
GCTGGCGAAAGGGGGATGTGCTGCAAGGCGATTAAGTTGGGTAACGCCAGGGTTTTCCCAGTCACGACGT
TGTAAAACGACGGCCAGTGAGCGCGCGTAATACGACTCACTATAGGGCGAATTGGGTACCGGGCCCCCCC
TCGAGGTCGACGGTATCGATAAGCTTGATATCGGGTCGACGGATCCCCGGGTTAATTAACATCTTTTACC
CATACGATGTTCCTGACTATGCGGGCTATCCCTATGACGTCCCGGACTATGCAGGATCCTATCCATATGA
CGTTCCAGATTACGCTGCTCAGTGCGGTTCAGGTGGATCTGGTTCTATGGACAAAGACTGCGAAATGAAG
CGCACCACCCTGGATAGCCCTCTGGGCAAGCTGGAACTGTCTGGGTGCGAACAGGGCCTGCACCGTATCA
TCTTCCTGGGCAAAGGAACATCTGCCGCCGACGCCGTGGAAGTGCCTGCCCCAGCCGCCGTGCTGGGCGG
ACCAGAGCCACTGATCCAGGCCACCGCCTGGCTCAACGCCTACTTTCACCAGCCTGAGGCCATCGAGGAG
TTCCCTGTGCCAGCCCTGCACCACCCAGTGTTCCAGCAGGAGAGCTTTACCCGCCAGGTGCTGTGGAAAC
TGCTGAAAGTGGTGAAGTTCGGAGAGGTCATCAGCGAGAGCCACCTGGCCGCCCTGGTGGGCAATCCCGC
CGCCACCGCCGCCGTGAACACCGCCCTGGACGGAAATCCCGTGCCCATTCTGATCCCCTGCCACCGGGTG
GTGCAGGGCGACAGCGACGTGGGGCCCTACCTGGGCGGGCTCGCCGTGAAAGAGTGGCTGCTGGCCCACG
AGGGCCACAGACTGGGCAAGCCTGGGCTGGGTTAATATATAACTGTCTAGAAATAAAGAGTATCATCTTT
CAAAGGTCACCCGGCCAGCGACATGGAGGCCCAGAATACCCTCCTTGACAGTCTTGACGTGCGCAGCTCA
GGGGCATGATGTGACTGTCGCCCGTACATTTAGCCCATACATCCCCATGTATAATCATTTGCATCCATAC
ATTTTGATGGCCGCACGGCGCGAAGCAAAAATTACGGCTCCTCGCTGCAGACCTGCGAGCAGGGAAACGC
TCCCCTCACAGACGCGTTGAATTGTCCCCACGCCGCGCCCCTGTAGAGAAATATAAAAGGTTAGGATTTG
CCACTGAGGTTCTTCTTTCATATACTTCCTTTTAAAATCTTGCTAGGATACAGTTCTCACATCACATCCG
AACATAAACAACCATGGGTACCACTCTTGACGACACGGCTTACCGGTACCGCACCAGTGTCCCGGGGGAC
GCCGAGGCCATCGAGGCACTGGATGGGTCCTTCACCACCGACACCGTCTTCCGCGTCACCGCCACCGGGG
ACGGCTTCACCCTGCGGGAGGTGCCGGTGGACCCGCCCCTGACCAAGGTGTTCCCCGACGACGAATCGGA
CGACGAATCGGACGACGGGGAGGACGGCGACCCGGACTCCCGGACGTTCGTCGCGTACGGGGACGACGGC
GACCTGGCGGGCTTCGTGGTCGTCTCGTACTCCGGCTGGAACCGCCGGCTGACCGTCGAGGACATCGAGG
TCGCCCCGGAGCACCGGGGGCACGGGGTCGGGCGCGCGTTGATGGGGCTCGCGACGGAGTTCGCCCGCGA
GCGGGGCGCCGGGCACCTCTGGCTGGAGGTCACCAACGTCAACGCACCGGCGATCCACGCGTACCGGCGG
ATGGGGTTCACCCTCTGCGGCCTGGACACCGCCCTGTACGACGGCACCGCCTCGGACGGCGAGCAGGCGC
TCTACATGAGCATGCCCTGCCCCTAATCAGTACTGACAATAAAAAGATTCTTGTTTTCAAGAACTTGTCA
TTTGTATAGTTTTTTTATATTGTAGTTGTTCTATTTTAATCAAATGTTAGCGTGATTTATATTTTTTTTC
GCCTCGACATCATCTGCCCAGATGCGAAGTTAAGTGCGCAGAAAGTAATATCATGCGTCAATCGTATGTG
AATGCTGGTCGCTATACTGCTGTCGATTCGATACTAACGCCGCCACTAGTTCTAGAGCGGCCGCCACCGC
GGTGGAGCTCCAGCTTTTGTTCCCTTTAGTGAGGGTTAATTGCGCGCTTGGCGTAATCATGGTCATAGCT
GTTTCCTGTGTGAAATTGTTATCCGCTCACAATTCCACACAACATACGAGCCGGAAGCATAAAGTGTAAA
GCCTGGGGTGCCTAATGAGTGAGCTAACTCACATTAATTGCGTTGCGCTCACTGCCCGCTTTCCAGTCGG
GAAACCTGTCGTGCCAGCTGCATTAATGAATCGGCCAACGCGCGGGGAGAGGCGGTTTGCGTATTGGGCG
CTCTTCCGCTTCCTCGCTCACTGACTCGCTGCGCTCGGTCGTTCGGCTGCGGCGAGCGGTATCAGCTCAC
TCAAAGGCGGTAATACGGTTATCCACAGAATCAGGGGATAACGCAGGAAAGAACATGTGAGCAAAAGGCC
AGCAAAAGGCCAGGAACCGTAAAAAGGCCGCGTTGCTGGCGTTTTTCCATAGGCTCCGCCCCCCTGACGA
GCATCACAAAAATCGACGCTCAAGTCAGAGGTGGCGAAACCCGACAGGACTATAAAGATACCAGGCGTTT
CCCCCTGGAAGCTCCCTCGTGCGCTCTCCTGTTCCGACCCTGCCGCTTACCGGATACCTGTCCGCCTTTC
TCCCTTCGGGAAGCGTGGCGCTTTCTCATAGCTCACGCTGTAGGTATCTCAGTTCGGTGTAGGTCGTTCG
CTCCAAGCTGGGCTGTGTGCACGAACCCCCCGTTCAGCCCGACCGCTGCGCCTTATCCGGTAACTATCGT
CTTGAGTCCAACCCGGTAAGACACGACTTATCGCCACTGGCAGCAGCCACTGGTAACAGGATTAGCAGAG
CGAGGTATGTAGGCGGTGCTACAGAGTTCTTGAAGTGGTGGCCTAACTACGGCTACACTAGAAGAACAGT
ATTTGGTATCTGCGCTCTGCTGAAGCCAGTTACCTTCGGAAAAAGAGTTGGTAGCTCTTGATCCGGCAAA
CAAACCACCGCTGGTAGCGGTGGTTTTTTTGTTTGCAAGCAGCAGATTACGCGCAGAAAAAAAGGATCTC
AAGAAGATCCTTTGATCTTTTCTACGGGGTCTGACGCTCAGTGGAACGAAAACTCACGTTAAGGGATTTT
GGTCATGAGATTATCAAAAAGGATCTTCACCTAGATCCTTTTAAATTAAAAATGAAGTTTTAAATCAATC
TAAAGTATATATGAGTAAACTTGGTCTGACAGTTACCAATGCTTAATCAGTGAGGCACCTATCTCAGCGA
TCTGTCTATTTCGTTCATCCATAGTTGCCTGACTCCCCGTCGTGTAGATAACTACGATACGGGAGGGCTT
ACCATCTGGCCCCAGTGCTGCAATGATACCGCGAGACCCACGCTCACCGGCTCCAGATTTATCAGCAATA
AACCAGCCAGCCGGAAGGGCCGAGCGCAGAAGTGGTCCTGCAACTTTATCCGCCTCCATCCAGTCTATTA
ATTGTTGCCGGGAAGCTAGAGTAAGTAGTTCGCCAGTTAATAGTTTGCGCAACGTTGTTGCCATTGCTAC
AGGCATCGTGGTGTCACGCTCGTCGTTTGGTATGGCTTCATTCAGCTCCGGTTCCCAACGATCAAGGCGA
GTTACATGATCCCCCATGTTGTGCAAAAAAGCGGTTAGCTCCTTCGGTCCTCCGATCGTTGTCAGAAGTA
AGTTGGCCGCAGTGTTATCACTCATGGTTATGGCAGCACTGCATAATTCTCTTACTGTCATGCCATCCGT
AAGATGCTTTTCTGTGACTGGTGAGTACTCAACCAAGTCATTCTGAGAATAGTGTATGCGGCGACCGAGT
TGCTCTTGCCCGGCGTCAATACGGGATAATACCGCGCCACATAGCAGAACTTTAAAAGTGCTCATCATTG
GAAAACGTTCTTCGGGGCGAAAACTCTCAAGGATCTTACCGCTGTTGAGATCCAGTTCGATGTAACCCAC
TCGTGCACCCAACTGATCTTCAGCATCTTTTACTTTCACCAGCGTTTCTGGGTGAGCAAAAACAGGAAGG
CAAAATGCCGCAAAAAAGGGAATAAGGGCGACACGGAAATGTTGAATACTCATACTCTTCCTTTTTCAAT
ATTATTGAAGCATTTATCAGGGTTATTGTCTCATGAGCGGATACATATTTGAATGTATTTAGAAAAATAA
ACAAATAGGGGTTCCGCGCACATTTCCCCGAAAAGTGCCAC
Features (pLannotate 1.2.2; 18 found; start..end, strand, type, name):
     30..458     -  rep_origin     f1 ori (sequence partly withheld): f1 bacteriophage origin of replication; arrow indicates direction of (+) strand synthesis
    463..618     -  CDS            lacZα (fragment): LacZα fragment of β-galactosidase; lacZ fragment
    626..644     +  promoter       T7 promoter: promoter for bacteriophage T7 RNA polymerase
    653..701     -  misc_feature   MCS (fragment): pBluescript multiple cloning site
    735..824     +  CDS            3xHA: three tandem HA epitope tags
    855..1400    +  CDS            CLIP-tag™: human O6-alkylguanine-DNA-alkyltransferase variant that forms covalent bonds with benzylcytosine derivatives fast-reacting variant, optimized for mammalian expression
   1458..1801    +  promoter       TEF promoter: Ashbya gossypii TEF promoter
   1808..2372    +  CDS            NrsR (fragment): nourseothricin acetyltransferase; Streptomyces noursei nat1; confers resistance to nourseothricin
   2380..2577    +  terminator     TEF terminator: Ashbya gossypii TEF terminator
   2601..2638    -  misc_feature   MCS (fragment): pBluescript multiple cloning site
   2651..2669    -  promoter       T3 promoter: promoter for bacteriophage T3 RNA polymerase
   2714..2730    -  protein_bind   lac operator: The lac repressor binds to the lac operator to inhibit transcription in E. coli. This inhibition can be relieved by adding lactose or isopropyl-β-D-thiogalactopyranoside (IPTG). lac repressor encoded by lacI
   2738..2768    -  promoter       lac promoter: promoter for the E. coli lac operon
   2783..2804    -  protein_bind   CAP binding site: CAP binding activates transcription in the presence of cAMP. E. coli catabolite activator protein
   2817..2909    -  CDS            lacI (fragment): lac repressor; lacI; The lac repressor binds to the lac operator to inhibit transcription in E. coli. This inhibition can be relieved by adding lactose or isopropyl-β-D-thiogalactopyranoside (IPTG).
   3092..3680    -  rep_origin     ori: high-copy-number ColE1/pMB1/pBR322/pUC origin of replication
   3851..4711    -  CDS            AmpR: β-lactamase; bla; confers resistance to ampicillin, carbenicillin, and related antibiotics
   4712..4816    -  promoter       AmpR promoter: bla
