[The description below was written by a language model from this plasmid's Addgene catalogue record and pLannotate feature annotations shown in this document.]
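Description:
pBS-SKII-3XHA-fCLIP-NAT is a pBluescript II SK(+)-based template plasmid that carries an integration cassette for adding a C-terminal tag to proteins in Saccharomyces cerevisiae. It is maintained in E. coli as a high-copy plasmid through the ColE1/pUC-type origin and selected with ampicillin via the bla gene and its promoter. The backbone also retains the f1 phage origin, the lac promoter/operator region with lacZα and lacI fragments, and the T7 and T3 promoters flanking what remains of the multiple cloning site. No yeast replication origin or centromere is annotated, consistent with a cassette meant to be integrated into the genome rather than maintained episomally.

The synthetic insert, assembled by Gibson cloning, sits between the split MCS fragments. It begins with three tandem HA epitopes followed by a CLIP-tag coding sequence. CLIP-tag is an O6-alkylguanine-DNA-alkyltransferase variant that reacts covalently with benzylcytosine derivatives, here annotated as the fast-reacting form ("fCLIP"). No promoter is annotated upstream of the tag, because expression is intended to come from the endogenous gene once the tag is fused in frame to its 3′ end. The annotation also shows no dedicated terminator between the CLIP-tag and the marker. Downstream lies a NatMX-type marker: the Ashbya gossypii TEF promoter, the nourseothricin acetyltransferase gene and the TEF terminator, which allow selection of yeast integrants on nourseothricin.

The resulting fusions can be labelled with fluorescent CLIP substrates for imaging or single-molecule work, and the HA epitopes allow antibody detection. The record does not describe how the cassette is targeted to a given locus.
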