Addgene plasmid #188921: pBS-SKII-3XHA-fCLIP-NAT
Purpose: Integration cassette to create C-terminal fusions for fluorescent tagging
Depositing lab: Stephen Buratowski. Depositing organization: Harvard Medical School. Publication: A set of Saccharomyces cerevisiae integration vectors for fluorescent dye labeling of proteins. Baek I, Le SN, Jeon J, Chun Y, Reed C, Buratowski S. G3 (Bethesda). 2022 Aug 9. pii: 6659097. doi: 10.1093/g3journal/jkac201. PubMed 35944214.
Backbone
  Vector backbone: pBlueScript II SK (+)
  Vector type: Yeast Expression
  Selectable markers: Nourseothricin
Growth in bacteria
  Bacterial resistance: Ampicillin, 100 μg/mL
  Growth temperature: 37°C
  Growth strain: DH5alpha
  Copy number: High Copy
Gene/Insert
  Gene/Insert name: 3XHA-fCLIP-NAT
  Species: Synthetic
  Cloning method: Gibson Cloning
Terms and licenses: Academic/Nonprofit Terms; Industry Terms: Not Available to Industry
How to cite: pBS-SKII-3XHA-fCLIP-NAT was a gift from Stephen Buratowski (Addgene plasmid # 188921 ; http://n2t.net/addgene:188921 ; RRID:Addgene_188921)
